Addgene plasmid #138077: MYMH 473
Purpose: Synthetic Terminator L3S1P47 inserted between mCherry and GFP
Depositing lab: Meng How Tan. Depositing organization: Nanyang Technological University (NTU). Publication: An Expanded Synthetic Biology Toolkit for Gene Expression Control in Acetobacteraceae. Teh MY, Ooi KH, Danny Teo SX, Bin Mansoor ME, Shaun Lim WZ, Tan MH. ACS Synth Biol. 2019 Apr 19;8(4):708-723. doi: 10.1021/acssynbio.8b00168. Epub 2019 Mar 22. PubMed 30865830.
Backbone
  Vector backbone: pSEVA-331Bb
  Vector type: Bacterial Expression
Growth in bacteria
  Bacterial resistance: Chloramphenicol, 25 μg/mL
  Growth temperature: 37°C
  Growth strain: DH5alpha
  Copy number: High Copy
Gene/Insert
  Gene/Insert name: J23104-mCherry-L3S1P47-GFP-pSEVA-331Bb
  Species: Synthetic
  Cloning method: Restriction Enzyme; 5′ cloning site Unknown (unknown if destroyed)
Terms and licenses: Academic/Nonprofit Terms; Industry Terms: Not Available to Industry
Depositor comments: Intermediate degradation
How to cite: MYMH 473 was a gift from Meng How Tan (Addgene plasmid # 138077 ; http://n2t.net/addgene:138077 ; RRID:Addgene_138077)
