[The description below was written by a language model from this plasmid's Addgene catalogue record and pLannotate feature annotations shown in this document.]
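Description:
MYMH 473 is a 4.6 kb bacterial expression plasmid built on the pSEVA-331Bb backbone, a broad-host-range vector that replicates through the pBBR1 oriV together with its cognate pBBR1 Rep protein and carries an incP oriT, which allows conjugative mobilisation into recipient bacteria when transfer functions are supplied in trans. Selection is by chloramphenicol, conferred by the cat gene under its own promoter. The record lists it as high copy when propagated in E. coli DH5alpha, and the associated work concerns gene expression tools for Acetobacteraceae, consistent with the choice of a broad-host-range replicon.

The payload is a synthetic two-reporter cassette for measuring terminator strength. According to the insert name, the constitutive Anderson-family promoter J23104 drives mCherry, followed by the synthetic terminator L3S1P47 and then GFP. The automated annotation labels the promoter as a fragment of the closely related J23119, and it calls the downstream reporter hfriFP rather than GFP; these are probably similarity-based calls, and the catalogue description should be taken as the depositor's intent. L3S1P47 itself is not annotated, but a roughly 100 bp gap between the two fluorescent protein coding sequences is where it would lie. Because both reporters share a single upstream promoter, GFP is produced only from transcripts that read through the test terminator, so the green-to-red fluorescence ratio reports termination efficiency. The cassette is insulated by an rrnB T1 terminator upstream and by rrnB T1, T7Te and lambda t0 terminators downstream, with a BioBrick suffix marking the standardised cloning format. The depositor comment "Intermediate degradation" is not explained further in the record.
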