Features (pLannotate 1.2.2; 13 found; start..end, strand, type, name):
     24..680     +  CDS            cat: CAT_ECOLX - Experimental evidence at protein level: Swiss-Prot protein existence level 1. This enzyme is an effector of chloramphenicol resistance in bacteria. From Escherichia coli. This protein is used as a marker in many commonly used cloning vectors, such as pACYC184.
    832..940     +  oriT           oriT: incP origin of transfer
    951..1613    -  CDS            pBBR1 Rep: replication protein for the broad-host-range plasmid pBBR1 from Bordetella bronchiseptica
   1614..2385    -  rep_origin     pBBR1 oriV: replication origin of the broad-host-range plasmid pBBR1 from Bordetella bronchiseptica; requires the pBBR1 Rep protein for replication
   2500..2586    -  terminator     rrnB T1 terminator: Escherichia coli rrnB; transcription terminator T1 from the E. coli rrnB gene
   2631..2656    +  promoter       J23119(SpeI) promoter (fragment): bacterial promoter (Registry of Standard Biological Parts BBa J23119) modified to end with an SpeI site
   2691..3398    +  CDS            mCherry: mCherry is a basic (constitutively fluorescent) red fluorescent protein published in 2004, derived from Discosoma sp.. It is reported to be a very rapidly-maturing monomer with low acid sensitivity.
   3497..4210    +  CDS            hfriFP: hfriFP is a fluorescent protein published in 2013, derived from Herbaspirillum frisingense.
   4233..4304    +  terminator     rrnB T1 terminator: transcription terminator T1 from the E. coli rrnB gene
   4320..4347    +  terminator     T7Te terminator: phage T7 early transcription terminator
   4354..4374    +  misc_feature   BioBrick suffix: universal suffix for all parts
   4379..4473    +  terminator     lambda t0 terminator: transcription terminator from phage lambda
   4521..23      +  promoter       cat promoter (across the origin): promoter of the E. coli cat gene encoding chloramphenicol acetyltransferase
>Addgene plasmid #138077 | MYMH 473 | addgene full sequence | sequence record 274948 | Addgene NGS Result
TTTCAGGAGCTAAGGAAGCTAAAATGGAGAAAAAAATCACTGGATATACCACCGTTGATATATCCCAATG
GCATCGTAAAGAACATTTTGAGGCATTTCAGTCAGTTGCTCAATGTACCTATAACCAGACCGTTCAGCTG
GATATTACGGCCTTTTTAAAGACCGTAAAGAAAAATAAGCACAAGTTTTATCCGGCCTTTATTCACATTC
TTGCCCGCCTGATGAATGCTCATCCGGAATTTCGTATGGCAATGAAAGACGGTGAGCTGGTGATATGGGA
TAGTGTTCACCCTTGTTACACCGTTTTCCATGAGCAAACTGAAACGTTTTCATCGCTCTGGAGTGAATAC
CACGACGATTTCCGGCAGTTTCTACACATATATTCGCAAGATGTGGCGTGTTACGGTGAAAACCTGGCCT
ATTTCCCTAAAGGGTTTATTGAGAATATGTTTTTCGTCTCAGCCAATCCCTGGGTGAGTTTCACCAGTTT
TGATTTAAACGTGGCCAATATGGACAACTTCTTCGCCCCCGTTTTCACCATGGGCAAATATTATACGCAA
GGCGACAAGGTGCTGATGCCGCTGGCGATTCAGGTTCATCATGCCGTTTGTGATGGCTTCCATGTCGGCA
GAATGCTTAATGAATTACAACAGTACTGCGATGAGTGGCAGGGCGGGGCGTAATTTGACTTTTGTCCTTT
TCCGCTGCATAACCCTGCTTCGGGGTCATTATAGCGATTTTTTCGGTATATCCATCCTTTTTCGCACGAT
ATACAGGATTTTGCCAAAGGGTTCGTGTAGACTTTCCTTGGTGTATCCAACGGCGTCAGCCGGGCAGGAT
AGGTGAAGTAGGCCCACCCGCGAGCGGGTGTTCCTTCTTCACTGTCCCTTATTCGCACCTGGCGGTGCTC
AACGGGAATCCTGCTCTGCGAGGCTGGCCGTAGGCCGGCCCTACCGGCGCGGCAGCGTTACCCGTGTCGG
CGGCTCCAACGGCTCGCCATCGTCCAGAAAACACGGCTCATCGGGCATCGGCAGGCGCTGCTGCCCGCGC
CGTTCCCATTCCTCCGTTTCGGTCAAGGCTGGCAGGTCTGGTTCCATGCCCGGAATGCCGGGCTGGCTGG
GCGGCTCCTCGCCGGGGCCGGTCGGTAGTTGCTGCTCGCCCGGATACAGGGTCGGGATGCGGCGCAGGTC
GCCATGCCCCAACAGCGATTCGTCCTGGTCGTCGTGATCAACCACCACGGCGGCACTGAACACCGACAGG
CGCAACTGGTCGCGGGGCTGGCCCCACGCCACGCGGTCATTGACCACGTAGGCCGACACGGTGCCGGGGC
CGTTGAGCTTCACGACGGAGATCCAGCGCTCGGCCACCAAGTCCTTGACTGCGTATTGGACCGTCCGCAA
AGAACGTCCGATGAGCTTGGAAAGTGTCTTCTGGCTGACCACCACGGCGTTCTGGTGGCCCATCTGCGCC
ACGAGGTGATGCAGCAGCATTGCCGCCGTGGGTTTCCTCGCAATAAGCCCGGCCCACGCCTCATGCGCTT
TGCGTTCCGTTTGCACCCAGTGACCGGGCTTGTTCTTGGCTTGAATGCCGATTTCTCTGGACTGCGTGGC
CATGCTTATCTCCATGCGGTAGGGGTGCCGCACGGTTGCGGCACCATGCGCAATCAGCTGCAACTTTTCG
GCAGCGCGACAACAATTATGCGTTGCGTAAAAGTGGCAGTCAATTACAGATTTTCTTTAACCTACGCAAT
GAGCTATTGCGGGGGGTGCCGCAATGAGCTGTTGCGTACCCCCCTTTTTTAAGTTGTTGATTTTTAAGTC
TTTCGCATTTCGCCCTATATCTAGTTCTTTGGTGCCCAAAGAAGGGCACCCCTGCGGGGTTCCCCCACGC
CTTCGGCGCGGCTCCCCCTCCGGCAAAAAGTGGCCCCTCCGGGGCTTGTTGATCGACTGCGCGGCCTTCG
GCCTTGCCCAAGGTGGCGCTGCCCCCTTGGAACCCCCGCACTCGCCGCCGTGAGGCTCGGGGGGCAGGCG
GGCGGGCTTCGCCCTTCGACTGCCCCCACTCGCATAGGCTTGGGTCGTTCCAGGCGCGTCAAGGCCAAGC
CGCTGCGCGGTCGCTGCGCGAGCCTTGACCCGCCTTCCACTTGGTGTCCAACCGGCAAGCGAAGCGCGCA
GGCCGCAGGCCGGAGGCTTTTCCCCAGAGAAAATTAAAAAAATTGATGGGGCAAGGCCGCAGGCCGCGCA
GTTGGAGCCGGTGGGTATGTGGTCGAAGGCTGGGTAGCCGGTGGGCAATCCCTGTGGTCAAGCTCGTGGG
CAGGCGCAGCCTGTCCATCAGCTTGTCCAGCAGGGTTGTCCACGGGCCGAGCGAAGCGAGCCAGCCGGTG
GCCGCTCGCGGCCATCGTCCACATATCCACGGGCTGGCAAGGGAGCGCAGCGACCGCGCAGGGCGAAGCC
CGGAGAGCAAGCCCGTAGGGGGGGCGCGCCCAGCTGTCTAGGGCGGCGGATTTGTCCTACTCAGGAGAGC
GTTCACCGACAAACAACAGATAAAACGAAAGGCCCAGTCTTTCGACTGAGCCTTTCGTTTTATTTGATGC
CTTTAATTAAAGCGGATAACAATTTCACACAGGAGAATTCTTGACAGCTAGCTCAGTCCTAGGTATTGTG
CTAGCTCTAGAGAAAGAGGAGAAATACTAGATGGTGAGCAAGGGCGAGGAGGATAACATGGCCATCATCA
AGGAGTTCATGCGCTTCAAGGTGCACATGGAGGGCTCCGTGAACGGCCACGAGTTCGAGATCGAGGGCGA
GGGCGAGGGCCGCCCCTACGAGGGCACCCAGACCGCCAAGCTGAAGGTGACCAAGGGTGGCCCCCTGCCC
TTCGCCTGGGACATCCTGTCCCCTCAGTTCATGTACGGCTCCAAGGCCTACGTGAAGCACCCCGCCGACA
TCCCCGACTACTTGAAGCTGTCCTTCCCCGAGGGCTTCAAGTGGGAGCGCGTGATGAACTTCGAGGACGG
CGGCGTGGTGACCGTGACCCAGGACTCCTCCTTGCAGGACGGCGAGTTCATCTACAAGGTGAAGCTGCGC
GGCACCAACTTCCCCTCCGACGGCCCCGTAATGCAGAAGAAGACCATGGGCTGGGAGGCCTCCTCCGAGC
GGATGTACCCCGAGGACGGCGCCCTGAAGGGCGAGATCAAGCAGAGGCTGAAGCTGAAGGACGGCGGCCA
CTACGACGCTGAGGTCAAGACCACCTACAAGGCCAAGAAGCCCGTGCAGCTGCCCGGCGCCTACAACGTC
AACATCAAGTTGGACATCACCTCCCACAACGAGGACTACACCATCGTGGAACAGTACGAACGCGCCGAGG
GCCGCCACTCCACCGGCGGCATGGACGAGCTGTACAAGTAATAATACGGATCCTTTTCGAAAAAAGGCCT
CCCAAATCGGGGGGCCTTTTTTTATAGCAACAAAACCTGCAGGTAGAGAAAGAGGAGAAATACTAGATGC
GTAAAGGAGAAGAACTTTTCACTGGAGTTGTCCCAATTCTTGTTGAATTAGATGGTGATGTTAATGGGCA
CAAATTTTCTGTCAGTGGAGAGGGTGAAGGTGATGCAACATACGGAAAACTTACCCTTAAATTTATTTGC
ACTACTGGAAAACTACCTGTTCCATGGCCAACACTTGTCACTACTTTCGGTTATGGTGTTCAATGCTTTG
CGAGATACCCAGATCATATGAAACAGCATGACTTTTTCAAGAGTGCCATGCCCGAAGGTTATGTACAGGA
AAGAACTATATTTTTCAAAGATGACGGGAACTACAAGACACGTGCTGAAGTCAAGTTTGAAGGTGATACC
CTTGTTAATAGAATCGAGTTAAAAGGTATTGATTTTAAAGAAGATGGAAACATTCTTGGACACAAATTGG
AATACAACTATAACTCACACAATGTATACATCATGGCAGACAAACAAAAGAATGGAATCAAAGTTAACTT
CAAAATTAGACACAACATTGAAGATGGAAGCGTTCAACTAGCAGACCATTATCAACAAAATACTCCAATT
GGCGATGGCCCTGTCCTTTTACCAGACAACCATTACCTGTCCACACAATCTGCCCTTTCGAAAGATCCCA
ACGAAAAGAGAGACCACATGGTCCTTCTTGAGTTTGTAACAGCTGCTGGGATTACACATGGCATGGATGA
ACTATACAAATAATAATACTAGAGCCAGGCATCAAATAAAACGAAAGGCTCAGTCGAAAGACTGGGCCTT
TCGTTTTATCTGTTGTTTGTCGGTGAACGCTCTCTACTAGAGTCACACTGGCTCACCTTCGGGTGGGCCT
TTCTGCGTTTATATACTAGTAGCGGCCGCTGCAGCTTGGACTCCTGTTGATAGATCCAGTAATGACCTCA
GAACTCCATCTGGATTTGTTCAGAACGCTCGGTTGCCGCCGGGCGTTTTTTATTGGTGAGAATCCAGGGG
TCCCCAATAATTACGATTTAAATTGGCGAAAATGAGACGTTGATCGGCACGTAAGAGGTTCCAACTTTCA
CCATAATGAAATAAGATCACTACCGGGCGTATTTTTTGAGTTATCGAGAT
